Addgene plasmid #76531: NEK9 gRNA (BRDN0001145225)
Purpose: 3rd generation lentiviral gRNA plasmid targeting human NEK9
Depositing lab: John Doench & David Root. Depositing organization: Broad Institute. Publication: Optimized sgRNA design to maximize activity and minimize off-target effects of CRISPR-Cas9. Doench JG, Fusi N, Sullender M, Hegde M, Vaimberg EW, Donovan KF, Smith I, Tothova Z, Wilen C, Orchard R, Virgin HW, Listgarten J, Root DE. Nat Biotechnol. 2016 Jan 18. doi: 10.1038/nbt.3437. PubMed 26780180.
Backbone
  Vector backbone: lentiGuide-Puro
  Backbone manufacturer: Zhang Lab (Addgene plasmid # 52963)
  Vector type: Mammalian Expression, Lentiviral, CRISPR
  Selectable markers: Puromycin
Growth in bacteria
  Bacterial resistance: Ampicillin, 100 μg/mL
  Growth temperature: 37°C
  Growth strain: DH5alpha
  Copy number: High Copy
Gene/Insert
  Gene/Insert name: NEK9 (alt names: NEK9; NM_033116.4)
  gRNA/shRNA sequence: AGTGAAGTCTATGTTTGGGG
  Species: H. sapiens (human)
  Entrez Gene: NEK9 (a.k.a. APUG, LCCS10, NC, NERCC, NERCC1)
  Promoter: hU6
  Cloning method: Unknown
  Sequencing primers: 5′ U6-F; 3′ pS2-R
Terms and licenses: Academic/Nonprofit Terms; Industry Terms: Not Available to Industry
Depositor comments: The gRNA was designed to target the following Genbank reference sequence(s): NM_033116.4. Note that this plasmid does NOT contain Cas9. It should be used in conjunction with lentiCas9-Blast (Addgene #52962) or otherwise with cell lines already expressing Cas9. Browse the full kinome gRNA library at http://www.addgene.org/pooled-library/broadgpp-human-kinome/ or visit http://www.broadinstitute.org/rnai/public/ for detailed protocols and information.
How to cite: NEK9 gRNA (BRDN0001145225) was a gift from John Doench & David Root (Addgene plasmid # 76531 ; http://n2t.net/addgene:76531 ; RRID:Addgene_76531)
