[The description below was written by a language model from this plasmid's Addgene catalogue record and pLannotate feature annotations shown in this document.]
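Description:
NEK9 gRNA (BRDN0001145225) is a third-generation lentiviral guide RNA plasmid built on the lentiGuide-Puro backbone and designed to direct Streptococcus pyogenes Cas9 to the human NEK9 gene. It is propagated in E. coli as a high-copy plasmid through a ColE1/pUC-type origin with ampicillin selection from the β-lactamase gene. The backbone also carries an f1 origin, an SV40 origin and poly(A) signal, and leftover lac, T7 and T3 cloning-vector elements that play no role in the payload.

The viral genome is transcribed in packaging cells from an RSV promoter fused to a truncated HIV-1 5' LTR, which makes transcription Tat-independent. This is followed by the Ψ packaging signal with a partial gag sequence, the Rev response element for Rev-dependent nuclear export, and a cPPT/CTS that aids nuclear import of the reverse-transcribed genome. The ΔU3 3' LTR renders the integrated provirus self-inactivating.

Two expression units sit between the LTRs. A human U6 RNA polymerase III promoter drives the NEK9-targeting spacer joined to the SpCas9 gRNA scaffold. An EF-1α core promoter with its intron A drives puromycin N-acetyltransferase for selection of transduced mammalian cells, and a WPRE enhances transcript expression.

The plasmid carries no Cas9, so it is meant for cells that already express Cas9 or for pairing with a separate Cas9 lentiviral vector. It comes from a human kinome gRNA collection built with optimized sgRNA design rules, and its expected use is knockout or loss-of-function study of the NEK9 kinase gene.
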