Features (pLannotate 1.2.2; 29 found; start..end, strand, type, name):
     14..80      +  CDS            small t antigen (fragment): SV40 (simian virus 40) small t antigen
    106..317     +  promoter       EF-1α core promoter: core promoter for human elongation factor EF-1α
    318..1256    +  intron         EF-1α intron A: intron upstream of the start codon of human EF-1α
   1278..1877    +  CDS            PuroR (fragment): puromycin N-acetyltransferase; pac from Streptomyces; confers resistance to puromycin
   1893..2481    +  misc_feature   WPRE: woodchuck hepatitis virus posttranscriptional regulatory element
   2532..2551    +  misc_feature   cPPT/CTS (fragment): central polypurine tract and central termination sequence of HIV-1
   2553..2786    +  LTR            3' LTR (ΔU3): self-inactivating 3' long terminal repeat (LTR) from HIV-1
   2864..2985    +  polyA_signal   SV40 poly(A) signal: SV40 polyadenylation signal
   3025..3160    +  rep_origin     SV40 ori: SV40 origin of replication
   3181..3199    -  promoter       T7 promoter: promoter for bacteriophage T7 RNA polymerase
   3207..3362    +  CDS            lacZα (fragment): LacZα fragment of β-galactosidase; lacZ fragment
   3367..3795    +  rep_origin     f1 ori (sequence partly withheld): f1 bacteriophage origin of replication; arrow indicates direction of (+) strand synthesis
   3848..3952    +  promoter       AmpR promoter: bla
   3953..4813    +  CDS            AmpR: β-lactamase; bla; confers resistance to ampicillin, carbenicillin, and related antibiotics
   4984..5572    +  rep_origin     ori: high-copy-number ColE1/pMB1/pBR322/pUC origin of replication
   5755..5847    +  CDS            lacI (fragment): lac repressor; lacI; The lac repressor binds to the lac operator to inhibit transcription in E. coli. This inhibition can be relieved by adding lactose or isopropyl-β-D-thiogalactopyranoside (IPTG).
   5860..5881    +  protein_bind   CAP binding site: CAP binding activates transcription in the presence of cAMP. E. coli catabolite activator protein
   5896..5926    +  promoter       lac promoter: promoter for the E. coli lac operon
   5934..5950    +  protein_bind   lac operator: The lac repressor binds to the lac operator to inhibit transcription in E. coli. This inhibition can be relieved by adding lactose or isopropyl-β-D-thiogalactopyranoside (IPTG). lac repressor encoded by lacI
   5995..6013    +  promoter       T3 promoter: promoter for bacteriophage T3 RNA polymerase
   6041..6267    +  promoter       RSV promoter: Rous sarcoma virus enhancer/promoter
   6268..6448    +  LTR            5' LTR (truncated): truncated 5' long terminal repeat (LTR) from HIV-1
   6495..6620    +  misc_feature   HIV-1 Ψ: packaging signal of human immunodeficiency virus type 1
   6604..6967    +  CDS            HIV-1 gag (fragment): gag protein from human immunodeficiency virus 1; gag
   7113..7346    +  misc_feature   RRE: The Rev response element (RRE) of HIV-1 allows for Rev-dependent mRNA export from the nucleus to the cytoplasm.
   7723..7749    +  CDS            Rev (fragment): human immunodeficiency virus 1 (HIV-1) Rev protein; rev; enhances nuclear export of unspliced and incompletely spliced viral mRNAs
   7753..7993    +  promoter       U6 promoter: RNA polymerase III promoter for human U6 snRNA
   8023..8098    +  misc_RNA       gRNA scaffold: guide RNA scaffold for the Streptococcus pyogenes CRISPR/Cas9 system
   8154..8271    +  misc_feature   cPPT/CTS: central polypurine tract and central termination sequence of HIV-1
>Addgene plasmid #76531 | NEK9 gRNA (BRDN0001145225) | addgene full sequence | sequence record 188996 | Addgene Assembled Sequence
CCCGGGTGCAAAGATGGATAAAGTTTTAAACAGAGAGGAATCTTTGCAGCTAATGGACCTTCTAGGTCTT
GAAAGGAGTGGGAATTGGCTCCGGTGCCCGTCAGTGGGCAGAGCGCACATCGCCCACAGTCCCCGAGAAG
TTGGGGGGAGGGGTCGGCAATTGATCCGGTGCCTAGAGAAGGTGGCGCGGGGTAAACTGGGAAAGTGATG
TCGTGTACTGGCTCCGCCTTTTTCCCGAGGGTGGGGGAGAACCGTATATAAGTGCAGTAGTCGCCGTGAA
CGTTCTTTTTCGCAACGGGTTTGCCGCCAGAACACAGGTAAGTGCCGTGTGTGGTTCCCGCGGGCCTGGC
CTCTTTACGGGTTATGGCCCTTGCGTGCCTTGAATTACTTCCACCTGGCTGCAGTACGTGATTCTTGATC
CCGAGCTTCGGGTTGGAAGTGGGTGGGAGAGTTCGAGGCCTTGCGCTTAAGGAGCCCCTTCGCCTCGTGC
TTGAGTTGAGGCCTGGCCTGGGCGCTGGGGCCGCCGCGTGCGAATCTGGTGGCACCTTCGCGCCTGTCTC
GCTGCTTTCGATAAGTCTCTAGCCATTTAAAATTTTTGATGACCTGCTGCGACGCTTTTTTTCTGGCAAG
ATAGTCTTGTAAATGCGGGCCAAGATCTGCACACTGGTATTTCGGTTTTTGGGGCCGCGGGCGGCGACGG
GGCCCGTGCGTCCCAGCGCACATGTTCGGCGAGGCGGGGCCTGCGAGCGCGGCCACCGAGAATCGGACGG
GGGTAGTCTCAAGCTGGCCGGCCTGCTCTGGTGCCTGGCCTCGCGCCGCCGTGTATCGCCCCGCCCTGGG
CGGCAAGGCTGGCCCGGTCGGCACCAGTTGCGTGAGCGGAAAGATGGCCGCTTCCCGGCCCTGCTGCAGG
GAGCTCAAAATGGAGGACGCGGCGCTCGGGAGAGCGGGCGGGTGAGTCACCCACACAAAGGAAAAGGGCC
TTTCCGTCCTCAGCCGTCGCTTCATGTGACTCCACGGAGTACCGGGCGCCGTCCAGGCACCTCGATTAGT
TCTCGAGCTTTTGGAGTACGTCGTCTTTAGGTTGGGGGGAGGGGTTTTATGCGATGGAGTTTCCCCACAC
TGAGTGGGTGGAGACTGAAGTTAGGCCAGCTTGGCACTTGATGTAATTCTCCTTGGAATTTGCCCTTTTT
GAGTTTGGATCTTGGTTCATTCTCAAGCCTCAGACAGTGGTTCAAAGTTTTTTTCTTCCATTTCAGGTGT
CGTGACGTACGGCCACCATGACCGAGTACAAGCCCACGGTGCGCCTCGCCACCCGCGACGACGTCCCCAG
GGCCGTACGCACCCTCGCCGCCGCGTTCGCCGACTACCCCGCCACGCGCCACACCGTCGATCCGGACCGC
CACATCGAGCGGGTCACCGAGCTGCAAGAACTCTTCCTCACGCGCGTCGGGCTCGACATCGGCAAGGTGT
GGGTCGCGGACGACGGCGCCGCCGTGGCGGTCTGGACCACGCCGGAGAGCGTCGAAGCGGGGGCGGTGTT
CGCCGAGATCGGCCCGCGCATGGCCGAGTTGAGCGGTTCCCGGCTGGCCGCGCAGCAACAGATGGAAGGC
CTCCTGGCGCCGCACCGGCCCAAGGAGCCCGCGTGGTTCCTGGCCACCGTCGGAGTCTCGCCCGACCACC
AGGGCAAGGGTCTGGGCAGCGCCGTCGTGCTCCCCGGAGTGGAGGCGGCCGAGCGCGCCGGGGTGCCCGC
CTTCCTGGAGACCTCCGCGCCCCGCAACCTCCCCTTCTACGAGCGGCTCGGCTTCACCGTCACCGCCGAC
GTCGAGGTGCCCGAAGGACCGCGCACCTGGTGCATGACCCGCAAGCCCGGTGCCTGAACGCGTTAAGTCG
ACAATCAACCTCTGGATTACAAAATTTGTGAAAGATTGACTGGTATTCTTAACTATGTTGCTCCTTTTAC
GCTATGTGGATACGCTGCTTTAATGCCTTTGTATCATGCTATTGCTTCCCGTATGGCTTTCATTTTCTCC
TCCTTGTATAAATCCTGGTTGCTGTCTCTTTATGAGGAGTTGTGGCCCGTTGTCAGGCAACGTGGCGTGG
TGTGCACTGTGTTTGCTGACGCAACCCCCACTGGTTGGGGCATTGCCACCACCTGTCAGCTCCTTTCCGG
GACTTTCGCTTTCCCCCTCCCTATTGCCACGGCGGAACTCATCGCCGCCTGCCTTGCCCGCTGCTGGACA
GGGGCTCGGCTGTTGGGCACTGACAATTCCGTGGTGTTGTCGGGGAAATCATCGTCCTTTCCTTGGCTGC
TCGCCTGTGTTGCCACCTGGATTCTGCGCGGGACGTCCTTCTGCTACGTCCCTTCGGCCCTCAATCCAGC
GGACCTTCCTTCCCGCGGCCTGCTGCCGGCTCTGCGGCCTCTTCCGCGTCTTCGCCTTCGCCCTCAGACG
AGTCGGATCTCCCTTTGGGCCGCCTCCCCGCGTCGACTTTAAGACCAATGACTTACAAGGCAGCTGTAGA
TCTTAGCCACTTTTTAAAAGAAAAGGGGGGACTGGAAGGGCTAATTCACTCCCAACGAAGACAAGATCTG
CTTTTTGCTTGTACTGGGTCTCTCTGGTTAGACCAGATCTGAGCCTGGGAGCTCTCTGGCTAACTAGGGA
ACCCACTGCTTAAGCCTCAATAAAGCTTGCCTTGAGTGCTTCAAGTAGTGTGTGCCCGTCTGTTGTGTGA
CTCTGGTAACTAGAGATCCCTCAGACCCTTTTAGTCAGTGTGGAAAATCTCTAGCAGTACGTATAGTAGT
TCATGTCATCTTATTATTCAGTATTTATAACTTGCAAAGAAATGAATATCAGAGAGTGAGAGGAACTTGT
TTATTGCAGCTTATAATGGTTACAAATAAAGCAATAGCATCACAAATTTCACAAATAAAGCATTTTTTTC
ACTGCATTCTAGTTGTGGTTTGTCCAAACTCATCAATGTATCTTATCATGTCTGGCTCTAGCTATCCCGC
CCCTAACTCCGCCCATCCCGCCCCTAACTCCGCCCAGTTCCGCCCATTCTCCGCCCCATGGCTGACTAAT
TTTTTTTATTTATGCAGAGGCCGAGGCCGCCTCGGCCTCTGAGCTATTCCAGAAGTAGTGAGGAGGCTTT
TTTGGAGGCCTAGGGACGTACCCAATTCGCCCTATAGTGAGTCGTATTACGCGCGCTCACTGGCCGTCGT
TTTACAACGTCGTGACTGGGAAAACCCTGGCGTTACCCAACTTAATCGCCTTGCAGCACATCCCCCTTTC
GCCAGCTGGCGTAATAGCGAAGAGGCCCGCACCGATCGCCCTTCCCAACAGTTGCGCAGCCTGAATGGCG
AATGGG
[124 nt withheld, positions 3367-3490]
C
[91 nt withheld, positions 3492-3582]
A
[49 nt withheld, positions 3584-3632]
CCTTTGACGTTGGAGTCCACGTTCTTT
[37 nt withheld, positions 3660-3696]
ACCCTATCTCGGTCTATTCTTTTGATTTATAAGGGATTTTGCCGATTTCGGCCTATTGGTTAAAAAATGA
GCTGATTTAACAAAAATTTAACGCGAATTTTAACAAAATATTAACGCTTACAATTTAGGTGGCACTTTTC
GGGGAAATGTGCGCGGAACCCCTATTTGTTTATTTTTCTAAATACATTCAAATATGTATCCGCTCATGAG
ACAATAACCCTGATAAATGCTTCAATAATATTGAAAAAGGAAGAGTATGAGTATTCAACATTTCCGTGTC
GCCCTTATTCCCTTTTTTGCGGCATTTTGCCTTCCTGTTTTTGCTCACCCAGAAACGCTGGTGAAAGTAA
AAGATGCTGAAGATCAGTTGGGTGCACGAGTGGGTTACATCGAACTGGATCTCAACAGCGGTAAGATCCT
TGAGAGTTTTCGCCCCGAAGAACGTTTTCCAATGATGAGCACTTTTAAAGTTCTGCTATGTGGCGCGGTA
TTATCCCGTATTGACGCCGGGCAAGAGCAACTCGGTCGCCGCATACACTATTCTCAGAATGACTTGGTTG
AGTACTCACCAGTCACAGAAAAGCATCTTACGGATGGCATGACAGTAAGAGAATTATGCAGTGCTGCCAT
AACCATGAGTGATAACACTGCGGCCAACTTACTTCTGACAACGATCGGAGGACCGAAGGAGCTAACCGCT
TTTTTGCACAACATGGGGGATCATGTAACTCGCCTTGATCGTTGGGAACCGGAGCTGAATGAAGCCATAC
CAAACGACGAGCGTGACACCACGATGCCTGTAGCAATGGCAACAACGTTGCGCAAACTATTAACTGGCGA
ACTACTTACTCTAGCTTCCCGGCAACAATTAATAGACTGGATGGAGGCGGATAAAGTTGCAGGACCACTT
CTGCGCTCGGCCCTTCCGGCTGGCTGGTTTATTGCTGATAAATCTGGAGCCGGTGAGCGTGGGTCTCGCG
GTATCATTGCAGCACTGGGGCCAGATGGTAAGCCCTCCCGTATCGTAGTTATCTACACGACGGGGAGTCA
GGCAACTATGGATGAACGAAATAGACAGATCGCTGAGATAGGTGCCTCACTGATTAAGCATTGGTAACTG
TCAGACCAAGTTTACTCATATATACTTTAGATTGATTTAAAACTTCATTTTTAATTTAAAAGGATCTAGG
TGAAGATCCTTTTTGATAATCTCATGACCAAAATCCCTTAACGTGAGTTTTCGTTCCACTGAGCGTCAGA
CCCCGTAGAAAAGATCAAAGGATCTTCTTGAGATCCTTTTTTTCTGCGCGTAATCTGCTGCTTGCAAACA
AAAAAACCACCGCTACCAGCGGTGGTTTGTTTGCCGGATCAAGAGCTACCAACTCTTTTTCCGAAGGTAA
CTGGCTTCAGCAGAGCGCAGATACCAAATACTGTTCTTCTAGTGTAGCCGTAGTTAGGCCACCACTTCAA
GAACTCTGTAGCACCGCCTACATACCTCGCTCTGCTAATCCTGTTACCAGTGGCTGCTGCCAGTGGCGAT
AAGTCGTGTCTTACCGGGTTGGACTCAAGACGATAGTTACCGGATAAGGCGCAGCGGTCGGGCTGAACGG
GGGGTTCGTGCACACAGCCCAGCTTGGAGCGAACGACCTACACCGAACTGAGATACCTACAGCGTGAGCT
ATGAGAAAGCGCCACGCTTCCCGAAGGGAGAAAGGCGGACAGGTATCCGGTAAGCGGCAGGGTCGGAACA
GGAGAGCGCACGAGGGAGCTTCCAGGGGGAAACGCCTGGTATCTTTATAGTCCTGTCGGGTTTCGCCACC
TCTGACTTGAGCGTCGATTTTTGTGATGCTCGTCAGGGGGGCGGAGCCTATGGAAAAACGCCAGCAACGC
GGCCTTTTTACGGTTCCTGGCCTTTTGCTGGCCTTTTGCTCACATGTTCTTTCCTGCGTTATCCCCTGAT
TCTGTGGATAACCGTATTACCGCCTTTGAGTGAGCTGATACCGCTCGCCGCAGCCGAACGACCGAGCGCA
GCGAGTCAGTGAGCGAGGAAGCGGAAGAGCGCCCAATACGCAAACCGCCTCTCCCCGCGCGTTGGCCGAT
TCATTAATGCAGCTGGCACGACAGGTTTCCCGACTGGAAAGCGGGCAGTGAGCGCAACGCAATTAATGTG
AGTTAGCTCACTCATTAGGCACCCCAGGCTTTACACTTTATGCTTCCGGCTCGTATGTTGTGTGGAATTG
TGAGCGGATAACAATTTCACACAGGAAACAGCTATGACCATGATTACGCCAAGCGCGCAATTAACCCTCA
CTAAAGGGAACAAAAGCTGGAGCTGCAAGCTTAATGTAGTCTTATGCAATACTCTTGTAGTCTTGCAACA
TGGTAACGATGAGTTAGCAACATGCCTTACAAGGAGAGAAAAAGCACCGTGCATGCCGATTGGTGGAAGT
AAGGTGGTACGATCGTGCCTTATTAGGAAGGCAACAGACGGGTCTGACATGGATTGGACGAACCACTGAA
TTGCCGCATTGCAGAGATATTGTATTTAAGTGCCTAGCTCGATACATAAACGGGTCTCTCTGGTTAGACC
AGATCTGAGCCTGGGAGCTCTCTGGCTAACTAGGGAACCCACTGCTTAAGCCTCAATAAAGCTTGCCTTG
AGTGCTTCAAGTAGTGTGTGCCCGTCTGTTGTGTGACTCTGGTAACTAGAGATCCCTCAGACCCTTTTAG
TCAGTGTGGAAAATCTCTAGCAGTGGCGCCCGAACAGGGACTTGAAAGCGAAAGGGAAACCAGAGGAGCT
CTCTCGACGCAGGACTCGGCTTGCTGAAGCGCGCACGGCAAGAGGCGAGGGGCGGCGACTGGTGAGTACG
CCAAAAATTTTGACTAGCGGAGGCTAGAAGGAGAGAGATGGGTGCGAGAGCGTCAGTATTAAGCGGGGGA
GAATTAGATCGCGATGGGAAAAAATTCGGTTAAGGCCAGGGGGAAAGAAAAAATATAAATTAAAACATAT
AGTATGGGCAAGCAGGGAGCTAGAACGATTCGCAGTTAATCCTGGCCTGTTAGAAACATCAGAAGGCTGT
AGACAAATACTGGGACAGCTACAACCATCCCTTCAGACAGGATCAGAAGAACTTAGATCATTATATAATA
CAGTAGCAACCCTCTATTGTGTGCATCAAAGGATAGAGATAAAAGACACCAAGGAAGCTTTAGACAAGAT
AGAGGAAGAGCAAAACAAAAGTAAGACCACCGCACAGCAAGCGGCCGCTGATCTTCAGACCTGGAGGAGG
AGATATGAGGGACAATTGGAGAAGTGAATTATATAAATATAAAGTAGTAAAAATTGAACCATTAGGAGTA
GCACCCACCAAGGCAAAGAGAAGAGTGGTGCAGAGAGAAAAAAGAGCAGTGGGAATAGGAGCTTTGTTCC
TTGGGTTCTTGGGAGCAGCAGGAAGCACTATGGGCGCAGCGTCAATGACGCTGACGGTACAGGCCAGACA
ATTATTGTCTGGTATAGTGCAGCAGCAGAACAATTTGCTGAGGGCTATTGAGGCGCAACAGCATCTGTTG
CAACTCACAGTCTGGGGCATCAAGCAGCTCCAGGCAAGAATCCTGGCTGTGGAAAGATACCTAAAGGATC
AACAGCTCCTGGGGATTTGGGGTTGCTCTGGAAAACTCATTTGCACCACTGCTGTGCCTTGGAATGCTAG
TTGGAGTAATAAATCTCTGGAACAGATTTGGAATCACACGACCTGGATGGAGTGGGACAGAGAAATTAAC
AATTACACAAGCTTAATACACTCCTTAATTGAAGAATCGCAAAACCAGCAAGAAAAGAATGAACAAGAAT
TATTGGAATTAGATAAATGGGCAAGTTTGTGGAATTGGTTTAACATAACAAATTGGCTGTGGTATATAAA
ATTATTCATAATGATAGTAGGAGGCTTGGTAGGTTTAAGAATAGTTTTTGCTGTACTTTCTATAGTGAAT
AGAGTTAGGCAGGGATATTCACCATTATCGTTTCAGACCCACCTCCCAACCCCGAGGGGACCCAGAGAGG
GCCTATTTCCCATGATTCCTTCATATTTGCATATACGATACAAGGCTGTTAGAGAGATAATTAGAATTAA
TTTGACTGTAAACACAAAGATATTAGTACAAAATACGTGACGTAGAAAGTAATAATTTCTTGGGTAGTTT
GCAGTTTTAAAATTATGTTTTAAAATGGACTATCATATGCTTACCGTAACTTGAAAGTATTTCGATTTCT
TGGCTTTATATATCTTGTGGAAAGGACGAAACACCGAGTGAAGTCTATGTTTGGGGGTTTTAGAGCTAGA
AATAGCAAGTTAAAATAAGGCTAGTCCGTTATCAACTTGAAAAAGTGGCACCGAGTCGGTGCTTTTTTAA
GCTTGGCGTAACTAGATCTTGAGACAAATGGCAGTATTCATCCACAATTTTAAAAGAAAAGGGGGGATTG
GGGGGTACAGTGCAGGGGAAAGAATAGTAGACATAATAGCAACAGACATACAAACTAAAGAATTACAAAA
ACAAATTACAAAAATTCAAAATTTTCGGGTTTATTACAGGGACAGCAGAGATCCACTTTGGCGCCGGCTC
GAGGGGG
