>Addgene plasmid #76531 | NEK9 gRNA (BRDN0001145225) | depositor partial sequence | sequence record 143991 | Target Sequence
AGTGAAGTCTATGTTTGGGG
