>Addgene plasmid #76531 | NEK9 gRNA (BRDN0001145225) | addgene partial sequence | sequence record 151070 | hU6-F 5'-GAGGGCCTATTTCCCATGATT-3'
ATTAGAATTAATTTGACTGTAAACACAAAGATATTAGTACAAAATACGTGACGTAGAAAGTAATAATTTC
TTGGGTAGTTTGCAGTTTTAAAATTATGTTTTAAAATGGACTATCATATGCTTACCGTAACTTGAAAGTA
TTTCGATTTCTTGGCTTTATATATCTTGTGGAAAGGACGAAACACCGAGTGAAGTCTATGTTTGGGGGTT
TTAGAGCTAGAAATAGCAAGTTAAAATAAGGCTAGTCCGTTATCAACTTGAAAAAGTGGCACCGAGTCGG
TGCTTTTTTAAGCTTGGCGTAACTAGATCTTGAGACAAATGGCAGTATTCATCCACAATTTTAAAAGAAA
AGGGGGGATTGGGGGGTACAGTGCAGGGGAAAGAATAGTAGACATAATAGCAACAGACATACAAACTAAA
GAATTACAAAAACAAATTACAAAAATTCAAAATTTTCGGGTTTATTACAGGGACAGCAGAGATCCACTTT
GGCGCCGGCTCGAGGGGGCCCGGGTGCAAAGATGGATAAAGTTTTAAACAGAGAGGAATCTTTGCAGCTA
ATGGACCTTCTAGGTCTTGAAAGGAGTGGGAATTGGCTCCGGTGCCCGTCAGTGGGCAGAGCGCACATCG
CCCACAGTCCCCGAGAAGTTGGGGGGAGGGGTCGGCAATTGATCCGGTGCCTAGAGAAGGTGGCGCGGGG
TAAACTGGGAAAGTGATGTCGTGTACTGGCTCCGCCTTTTTCC
